Addgene plasmid #77318: ADCK5 gRNA (BRDN0001144876)
Purpose: 3rd generation lentiviral gRNA plasmid targeting human ADCK5
Depositing lab: John Doench & David Root. Depositing organization: Broad Institute. Publication: Optimized sgRNA design to maximize activity and minimize off-target effects of CRISPR-Cas9. Doench JG, Fusi N, Sullender M, Hegde M, Vaimberg EW, Donovan KF, Smith I, Tothova Z, Wilen C, Orchard R, Virgin HW, Listgarten J, Root DE. Nat Biotechnol. 2016 Jan 18. doi: 10.1038/nbt.3437. PubMed 26780180.
Backbone
  Vector backbone: lentiGuide-Puro
  Backbone manufacturer: Zhang Lab (Addgene plasmid # 52963)
  Vector type: Mammalian Expression, Lentiviral, CRISPR
  Selectable markers: Puromycin
Growth in bacteria
  Bacterial resistance: Ampicillin, 100 μg/mL
  Growth temperature: 37°C
  Growth strain: DH5alpha
  Copy number: High Copy
Gene/Insert
  Gene/Insert name: ADCK5 (alt names: ADCK5; NM_174922.4)
  gRNA/shRNA sequence: CACCCCTCGAAGGACAACAT
  Species: H. sapiens (human)
  Entrez Gene: ADCK5 (a.k.a. FLJ35454, MGC126708)
  Promoter: hU6
  Cloning method: Unknown
  Sequencing primers: 5′ U6-F; 3′ pS2-R
Terms and licenses: Academic/Nonprofit Terms; Industry Terms: Not Available to Industry
Depositor comments: The gRNA was designed to target the following Genbank reference sequence(s): NM_174922.4. Note that this plasmid does NOT contain Cas9. It should be used in conjunction with lentiCas9-Blast (Addgene #52962) or otherwise with cell lines already expressing Cas9. Browse the full kinome gRNA library at http://www.addgene.org/pooled-library/broadgpp-human-kinome/ or visit http://www.broadinstitute.org/rnai/public/ for detailed protocols and information.
How to cite: ADCK5 gRNA (BRDN0001144876) was a gift from John Doench & David Root (Addgene plasmid # 77318 ; http://n2t.net/addgene:77318 ; RRID:Addgene_77318)
