[The description below was written by a language model from this plasmid's Addgene catalogue record and pLannotate feature annotations shown in this document.]
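Description:
ADCK5 gRNA (BRDN0001144876) is a third-generation lentiviral guide RNA plasmid built on the lentiGuide-Puro backbone and designed to direct Streptococcus pyogenes Cas9 to the human ADCK5 gene. It is propagated in E. coli as a high-copy plasmid through a ColE1/pUC-type origin with ampicillin selection (β-lactamase under its own promoter). The backbone also carries an f1 origin, an SV40 origin and poly(A) signal, and remnants of a lac/T7/T3 cloning region.

The lentiviral transfer cassette begins with an RSV promoter fused to a truncated HIV-1 5′ LTR, which makes genomic RNA production independent of Tat. This is followed by the Ψ packaging signal with a partial gag sequence, the Rev response element for Rev-dependent nuclear export, and a cPPT/CTS. It ends in a ΔU3 self-inactivating 3′ LTR. Within this unit, a human U6 RNA polymerase III promoter drives the ADCK5-specific spacer joined to the SpCas9 gRNA scaffold. Downstream, the EF-1α core promoter with its intron A expresses puromycin N-acetyltransferase, and a WPRE enhances transcript expression, allowing puromycin selection of transduced mammalian cells.

The plasmid does not encode Cas9, so it is meant to be used alongside a separate Cas9 lentiviral vector or in cells that already express Cas9. The guide was designed against a human ADCK5 reference transcript and belongs to a human kinome gRNA collection associated with work on optimizing sgRNA design for on-target activity and reduced off-target effects. This makes it suitable for gene knockout of ADCK5 in individual or pooled experiments.
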