Features (pLannotate 1.2.2; 29 found; start..end, strand, type, name):
     14..80      +  CDS            small t antigen (fragment): SV40 (simian virus 40) small t antigen
    106..317     +  promoter       EF-1α core promoter: core promoter for human elongation factor EF-1α
    318..1256    +  intron         EF-1α intron A: intron upstream of the start codon of human EF-1α
   1278..1877    +  CDS            PuroR (fragment): puromycin N-acetyltransferase; pac from Streptomyces; confers resistance to puromycin
   1893..2481    +  misc_feature   WPRE: woodchuck hepatitis virus posttranscriptional regulatory element
   2532..2551    +  misc_feature   cPPT/CTS (fragment): central polypurine tract and central termination sequence of HIV-1
   2553..2786    +  LTR            3' LTR (ΔU3): self-inactivating 3' long terminal repeat (LTR) from HIV-1
   2864..2985    +  polyA_signal   SV40 poly(A) signal: SV40 polyadenylation signal
   3025..3160    +  rep_origin     SV40 ori: SV40 origin of replication
   3181..3199    -  promoter       T7 promoter: promoter for bacteriophage T7 RNA polymerase
   3207..3362    +  CDS            lacZα (fragment): LacZα fragment of β-galactosidase; lacZ fragment
   3367..3795    +  rep_origin     f1 ori (sequence partly withheld): f1 bacteriophage origin of replication; arrow indicates direction of (+) strand synthesis
   3848..3952    +  promoter       AmpR promoter: bla
   3953..4813    +  CDS            AmpR: β-lactamase; bla; confers resistance to ampicillin, carbenicillin, and related antibiotics
   4984..5572    +  rep_origin     ori: high-copy-number ColE1/pMB1/pBR322/pUC origin of replication
   5755..5847    +  CDS            lacI (fragment): lac repressor; lacI; The lac repressor binds to the lac operator to inhibit transcription in E. coli. This inhibition can be relieved by adding lactose or isopropyl-β-D-thiogalactopyranoside (IPTG).
   5860..5881    +  protein_bind   CAP binding site: CAP binding activates transcription in the presence of cAMP. E. coli catabolite activator protein
   5896..5926    +  promoter       lac promoter: promoter for the E. coli lac operon
   5934..5950    +  protein_bind   lac operator: The lac repressor binds to the lac operator to inhibit transcription in E. coli. This inhibition can be relieved by adding lactose or isopropyl-β-D-thiogalactopyranoside (IPTG). lac repressor encoded by lacI
   5995..6013    +  promoter       T3 promoter: promoter for bacteriophage T3 RNA polymerase
   6041..6267    +  promoter       RSV promoter: Rous sarcoma virus enhancer/promoter
   6268..6448    +  LTR            5' LTR (truncated): truncated 5' long terminal repeat (LTR) from HIV-1
   6495..6620    +  misc_feature   HIV-1 Ψ: packaging signal of human immunodeficiency virus type 1
   6604..6967    +  CDS            HIV-1 gag (fragment): gag protein from human immunodeficiency virus 1; gag
   7113..7346    +  misc_feature   RRE: The Rev response element (RRE) of HIV-1 allows for Rev-dependent mRNA export from the nucleus to the cytoplasm.
   7723..7749    +  CDS            Rev (fragment): human immunodeficiency virus 1 (HIV-1) Rev protein; rev; enhances nuclear export of unspliced and incompletely spliced viral mRNAs
   7753..7993    +  promoter       U6 promoter: RNA polymerase III promoter for human U6 snRNA
   8023..8098    +  misc_RNA       gRNA scaffold: guide RNA scaffold for the Streptococcus pyogenes CRISPR/Cas9 system
   8154..8271    +  misc_feature   cPPT/CTS: central polypurine tract and central termination sequence of HIV-1
>Addgene plasmid #77318 | ADCK5 gRNA (BRDN0001144876) | addgene full sequence | sequence record 187528 | Addgene Assembled Sequence
CCCGGGTGCAAAGATGGATAAAGTTTTAAACAGAGAGGAATCTTTGCAGCTAATGGACCTTCTAGGTCTT
GAAAGGAGTGGGAATTGGCTCCGGTGCCCGTCAGTGGGCAGAGCGCACATCGCCCACAGTCCCCGAGAAG
TTGGGGGGAGGGGTCGGCAATTGATCCGGTGCCTAGAGAAGGTGGCGCGGGGTAAACTGGGAAAGTGATG
TCGTGTACTGGCTCCGCCTTTTTCCCGAGGGTGGGGGAGAACCGTATATAAGTGCAGTAGTCGCCGTGAA
CGTTCTTTTTCGCAACGGGTTTGCCGCCAGAACACAGGTAAGTGCCGTGTGTGGTTCCCGCGGGCCTGGC
CTCTTTACGGGTTATGGCCCTTGCGTGCCTTGAATTACTTCCACCTGGCTGCAGTACGTGATTCTTGATC
CCGAGCTTCGGGTTGGAAGTGGGTGGGAGAGTTCGAGGCCTTGCGCTTAAGGAGCCCCTTCGCCTCGTGC
TTGAGTTGAGGCCTGGCCTGGGCGCTGGGGCCGCCGCGTGCGAATCTGGTGGCACCTTCGCGCCTGTCTC
GCTGCTTTCGATAAGTCTCTAGCCATTTAAAATTTTTGATGACCTGCTGCGACGCTTTTTTTCTGGCAAG
ATAGTCTTGTAAATGCGGGCCAAGATCTGCACACTGGTATTTCGGTTTTTGGGGCCGCGGGCGGCGACGG
GGCCCGTGCGTCCCAGCGCACATGTTCGGCGAGGCGGGGCCTGCGAGCGCGGCCACCGAGAATCGGACGG
GGGTAGTCTCAAGCTGGCCGGCCTGCTCTGGTGCCTGGCCTCGCGCCGCCGTGTATCGCCCCGCCCTGGG
CGGCAAGGCTGGCCCGGTCGGCACCAGTTGCGTGAGCGGAAAGATGGCCGCTTCCCGGCCCTGCTGCAGG
GAGCTCAAAATGGAGGACGCGGCGCTCGGGAGAGCGGGCGGGTGAGTCACCCACACAAAGGAAAAGGGCC
TTTCCGTCCTCAGCCGTCGCTTCATGTGACTCCACGGAGTACCGGGCGCCGTCCAGGCACCTCGATTAGT
TCTCGAGCTTTTGGAGTACGTCGTCTTTAGGTTGGGGGGAGGGGTTTTATGCGATGGAGTTTCCCCACAC
TGAGTGGGTGGAGACTGAAGTTAGGCCAGCTTGGCACTTGATGTAATTCTCCTTGGAATTTGCCCTTTTT
GAGTTTGGATCTTGGTTCATTCTCAAGCCTCAGACAGTGGTTCAAAGTTTTTTTCTTCCATTTCAGGTGT
CGTGACGTACGGCCACCATGACCGAGTACAAGCCCACGGTGCGCCTCGCCACCCGCGACGACGTCCCCAG
GGCCGTACGCACCCTCGCCGCCGCGTTCGCCGACTACCCCGCCACGCGCCACACCGTCGATCCGGACCGC
CACATCGAGCGGGTCACCGAGCTGCAAGAACTCTTCCTCACGCGCGTCGGGCTCGACATCGGCAAGGTGT
GGGTCGCGGACGACGGCGCCGCCGTGGCGGTCTGGACCACGCCGGAGAGCGTCGAAGCGGGGGCGGTGTT
CGCCGAGATCGGCCCGCGCATGGCCGAGTTGAGCGGTTCCCGGCTGGCCGCGCAGCAACAGATGGAAGGC
CTCCTGGCGCCGCACCGGCCCAAGGAGCCCGCGTGGTTCCTGGCCACCGTCGGAGTCTCGCCCGACCACC
AGGGCAAGGGTCTGGGCAGCGCCGTCGTGCTCCCCGGAGTGGAGGCGGCCGAGCGCGCCGGGGTGCCCGC
CTTCCTGGAGACCTCCGCGCCCCGCAACCTCCCCTTCTACGAGCGGCTCGGCTTCACCGTCACCGCCGAC
GTCGAGGTGCCCGAAGGACCGCGCACCTGGTGCATGACCCGCAAGCCCGGTGCCTGAACGCGTTAAGTCG
ACAATCAACCTCTGGATTACAAAATTTGTGAAAGATTGACTGGTATTCTTAACTATGTTGCTCCTTTTAC
GCTATGTGGATACGCTGCTTTAATGCCTTTGTATCATGCTATTGCTTCCCGTATGGCTTTCATTTTCTCC
TCCTTGTATAAATCCTGGTTGCTGTCTCTTTATGAGGAGTTGTGGCCCGTTGTCAGGCAACGTGGCGTGG
TGTGCACTGTGTTTGCTGACGCAACCCCCACTGGTTGGGGCATTGCCACCACCTGTCAGCTCCTTTCCGG
GACTTTCGCTTTCCCCCTCCCTATTGCCACGGCGGAACTCATCGCCGCCTGCCTTGCCCGCTGCTGGACA
GGGGCTCGGCTGTTGGGCACTGACAATTCCGTGGTGTTGTCGGGGAAATCATCGTCCTTTCCTTGGCTGC
TCGCCTGTGTTGCCACCTGGATTCTGCGCGGGACGTCCTTCTGCTACGTCCCTTCGGCCCTCAATCCAGC
GGACCTTCCTTCCCGCGGCCTGCTGCCGGCTCTGCGGCCTCTTCCGCGTCTTCGCCTTCGCCCTCAGACG
AGTCGGATCTCCCTTTGGGCCGCCTCCCCGCGTCGACTTTAAGACCAATGACTTACAAGGCAGCTGTAGA
TCTTAGCCACTTTTTAAAAGAAAAGGGGGGACTGGAAGGGCTAATTCACTCCCAACGAAGACAAGATCTG
CTTTTTGCTTGTACTGGGTCTCTCTGGTTAGACCAGATCTGAGCCTGGGAGCTCTCTGGCTAACTAGGGA
ACCCACTGCTTAAGCCTCAATAAAGCTTGCCTTGAGTGCTTCAAGTAGTGTGTGCCCGTCTGTTGTGTGA
CTCTGGTAACTAGAGATCCCTCAGACCCTTTTAGTCAGTGTGGAAAATCTCTAGCAGTACGTATAGTAGT
TCATGTCATCTTATTATTCAGTATTTATAACTTGCAAAGAAATGAATATCAGAGAGTGAGAGGAACTTGT
TTATTGCAGCTTATAATGGTTACAAATAAAGCAATAGCATCACAAATTTCACAAATAAAGCATTTTTTTC
ACTGCATTCTAGTTGTGGTTTGTCCAAACTCATCAATGTATCTTATCATGTCTGGCTCTAGCTATCCCGC
CCCTAACTCCGCCCATCCCGCCCCTAACTCCGCCCAGTTCCGCCCATTCTCCGCCCCATGGCTGACTAAT
TTTTTTTATTTATGCAGAGGCCGAGGCCGCCTCGGCCTCTGAGCTATTCCAGAAGTAGTGAGGAGGCTTT
TTTGGAGGCCTAGGGACGTACCCAATTCGCCCTATAGTGAGTCGTATTACGCGCGCTCACTGGCCGTCGT
TTTACAACGTCGTGACTGGGAAAACCCTGGCGTTACCCAACTTAATCGCCTTGCAGCACATCCCCCTTTC
GCCAGCTGGCGTAATAGCGAAGAGGCCCGCACCGATCGCCCTTCCCAACAGTTGCGCAGCCTGAATGGCG
AATGGG
[124 nt withheld, positions 3367-3490]
C
[91 nt withheld, positions 3492-3582]
A
[49 nt withheld, positions 3584-3632]
CCTTTGACGTTGGAGTCCACGTTCTTT
[37 nt withheld, positions 3660-3696]
ACCCTATCTCGGTCTATTCTTTTGATTTATAAGGGATTTTGCCGATTTCGGCCTATTGGTTAAAAAATGA
GCTGATTTAACAAAAATTTAACGCGAATTTTAACAAAATATTAACGCTTACAATTTAGGTGGCACTTTTC
GGGGAAATGTGCGCGGAACCCCTATTTGTTTATTTTTCTAAATACATTCAAATATGTATCCGCTCATGAG
ACAATAACCCTGATAAATGCTTCAATAATATTGAAAAAGGAAGAGTATGAGTATTCAACATTTCCGTGTC
GCCCTTATTCCCTTTTTTGCGGCATTTTGCCTTCCTGTTTTTGCTCACCCAGAAACGCTGGTGAAAGTAA
AAGATGCTGAAGATCAGTTGGGTGCACGAGTGGGTTACATCGAACTGGATCTCAACAGCGGTAAGATCCT
TGAGAGTTTTCGCCCCGAAGAACGTTTTCCAATGATGAGCACTTTTAAAGTTCTGCTATGTGGCGCGGTA
TTATCCCGTATTGACGCCGGGCAAGAGCAACTCGGTCGCCGCATACACTATTCTCAGAATGACTTGGTTG
AGTACTCACCAGTCACAGAAAAGCATCTTACGGATGGCATGACAGTAAGAGAATTATGCAGTGCTGCCAT
AACCATGAGTGATAACACTGCGGCCAACTTACTTCTGACAACGATCGGAGGACCGAAGGAGCTAACCGCT
TTTTTGCACAACATGGGGGATCATGTAACTCGCCTTGATCGTTGGGAACCGGAGCTGAATGAAGCCATAC
CAAACGACGAGCGTGACACCACGATGCCTGTAGCAATGGCAACAACGTTGCGCAAACTATTAACTGGCGA
ACTACTTACTCTAGCTTCCCGGCAACAATTAATAGACTGGATGGAGGCGGATAAAGTTGCAGGACCACTT
CTGCGCTCGGCCCTTCCGGCTGGCTGGTTTATTGCTGATAAATCTGGAGCCGGTGAGCGTGGGTCTCGCG
GTATCATTGCAGCACTGGGGCCAGATGGTAAGCCCTCCCGTATCGTAGTTATCTACACGACGGGGAGTCA
GGCAACTATGGATGAACGAAATAGACAGATCGCTGAGATAGGTGCCTCACTGATTAAGCATTGGTAACTG
TCAGACCAAGTTTACTCATATATACTTTAGATTGATTTAAAACTTCATTTTTAATTTAAAAGGATCTAGG
TGAAGATCCTTTTTGATAATCTCATGACCAAAATCCCTTAACGTGAGTTTTCGTTCCACTGAGCGTCAGA
CCCCGTAGAAAAGATCAAAGGATCTTCTTGAGATCCTTTTTTTCTGCGCGTAATCTGCTGCTTGCAAACA
AAAAAACCACCGCTACCAGCGGTGGTTTGTTTGCCGGATCAAGAGCTACCAACTCTTTTTCCGAAGGTAA
CTGGCTTCAGCAGAGCGCAGATACCAAATACTGTTCTTCTAGTGTAGCCGTAGTTAGGCCACCACTTCAA
GAACTCTGTAGCACCGCCTACATACCTCGCTCTGCTAATCCTGTTACCAGTGGCTGCTGCCAGTGGCGAT
AAGTCGTGTCTTACCGGGTTGGACTCAAGACGATAGTTACCGGATAAGGCGCAGCGGTCGGGCTGAACGG
GGGGTTCGTGCACACAGCCCAGCTTGGAGCGAACGACCTACACCGAACTGAGATACCTACAGCGTGAGCT
ATGAGAAAGCGCCACGCTTCCCGAAGGGAGAAAGGCGGACAGGTATCCGGTAAGCGGCAGGGTCGGAACA
GGAGAGCGCACGAGGGAGCTTCCAGGGGGAAACGCCTGGTATCTTTATAGTCCTGTCGGGTTTCGCCACC
TCTGACTTGAGCGTCGATTTTTGTGATGCTCGTCAGGGGGGCGGAGCCTATGGAAAAACGCCAGCAACGC
GGCCTTTTTACGGTTCCTGGCCTTTTGCTGGCCTTTTGCTCACATGTTCTTTCCTGCGTTATCCCCTGAT
TCTGTGGATAACCGTATTACCGCCTTTGAGTGAGCTGATACCGCTCGCCGCAGCCGAACGACCGAGCGCA
GCGAGTCAGTGAGCGAGGAAGCGGAAGAGCGCCCAATACGCAAACCGCCTCTCCCCGCGCGTTGGCCGAT
TCATTAATGCAGCTGGCACGACAGGTTTCCCGACTGGAAAGCGGGCAGTGAGCGCAACGCAATTAATGTG
AGTTAGCTCACTCATTAGGCACCCCAGGCTTTACACTTTATGCTTCCGGCTCGTATGTTGTGTGGAATTG
TGAGCGGATAACAATTTCACACAGGAAACAGCTATGACCATGATTACGCCAAGCGCGCAATTAACCCTCA
CTAAAGGGAACAAAAGCTGGAGCTGCAAGCTTAATGTAGTCTTATGCAATACTCTTGTAGTCTTGCAACA
TGGTAACGATGAGTTAGCAACATGCCTTACAAGGAGAGAAAAAGCACCGTGCATGCCGATTGGTGGAAGT
AAGGTGGTACGATCGTGCCTTATTAGGAAGGCAACAGACGGGTCTGACATGGATTGGACGAACCACTGAA
TTGCCGCATTGCAGAGATATTGTATTTAAGTGCCTAGCTCGATACATAAACGGGTCTCTCTGGTTAGACC
AGATCTGAGCCTGGGAGCTCTCTGGCTAACTAGGGAACCCACTGCTTAAGCCTCAATAAAGCTTGCCTTG
AGTGCTTCAAGTAGTGTGTGCCCGTCTGTTGTGTGACTCTGGTAACTAGAGATCCCTCAGACCCTTTTAG
TCAGTGTGGAAAATCTCTAGCAGTGGCGCCCGAACAGGGACTTGAAAGCGAAAGGGAAACCAGAGGAGCT
CTCTCGACGCAGGACTCGGCTTGCTGAAGCGCGCACGGCAAGAGGCGAGGGGCGGCGACTGGTGAGTACG
CCAAAAATTTTGACTAGCGGAGGCTAGAAGGAGAGAGATGGGTGCGAGAGCGTCAGTATTAAGCGGGGGA
GAATTAGATCGCGATGGGAAAAAATTCGGTTAAGGCCAGGGGGAAAGAAAAAATATAAATTAAAACATAT
AGTATGGGCAAGCAGGGAGCTAGAACGATTCGCAGTTAATCCTGGCCTGTTAGAAACATCAGAAGGCTGT
AGACAAATACTGGGACAGCTACAACCATCCCTTCAGACAGGATCAGAAGAACTTAGATCATTATATAATA
CAGTAGCAACCCTCTATTGTGTGCATCAAAGGATAGAGATAAAAGACACCAAGGAAGCTTTAGACAAGAT
AGAGGAAGAGCAAAACAAAAGTAAGACCACCGCACAGCAAGCGGCCGCTGATCTTCAGACCTGGAGGAGG
AGATATGAGGGACAATTGGAGAAGTGAATTATATAAATATAAAGTAGTAAAAATTGAACCATTAGGAGTA
GCACCCACCAAGGCAAAGAGAAGAGTGGTGCAGAGAGAAAAAAGAGCAGTGGGAATAGGAGCTTTGTTCC
TTGGGTTCTTGGGAGCAGCAGGAAGCACTATGGGCGCAGCGTCAATGACGCTGACGGTACAGGCCAGACA
ATTATTGTCTGGTATAGTGCAGCAGCAGAACAATTTGCTGAGGGCTATTGAGGCGCAACAGCATCTGTTG
CAACTCACAGTCTGGGGCATCAAGCAGCTCCAGGCAAGAATCCTGGCTGTGGAAAGATACCTAAAGGATC
AACAGCTCCTGGGGATTTGGGGTTGCTCTGGAAAACTCATTTGCACCACTGCTGTGCCTTGGAATGCTAG
TTGGAGTAATAAATCTCTGGAACAGATTTGGAATCACACGACCTGGATGGAGTGGGACAGAGAAATTAAC
AATTACACAAGCTTAATACACTCCTTAATTGAAGAATCGCAAAACCAGCAAGAAAAGAATGAACAAGAAT
TATTGGAATTAGATAAATGGGCAAGTTTGTGGAATTGGTTTAACATAACAAATTGGCTGTGGTATATAAA
ATTATTCATAATGATAGTAGGAGGCTTGGTAGGTTTAAGAATAGTTTTTGCTGTACTTTCTATAGTGAAT
AGAGTTAGGCAGGGATATTCACCATTATCGTTTCAGACCCACCTCCCAACCCCGAGGGGACCCAGAGAGG
GCCTATTTCCCATGATTCCTTCATATTTGCATATACGATACAAGGCTGTTAGAGAGATAATTAGAATTAA
TTTGACTGTAAACACAAAGATATTAGTACAAAATACGTGACGTAGAAAGTAATAATTTCTTGGGTAGTTT
GCAGTTTTAAAATTATGTTTTAAAATGGACTATCATATGCTTACCGTAACTTGAAAGTATTTCGATTTCT
TGGCTTTATATATCTTGTGGAAAGGACGAAACACCGCACCCCTCGAAGGACAACATGTTTTAGAGCTAGA
AATAGCAAGTTAAAATAAGGCTAGTCCGTTATCAACTTGAAAAAGTGGCACCGAGTCGGTGCTTTTTTAA
GCTTGGCGTAACTAGATCTTGAGACAAATGGCAGTATTCATCCACAATTTTAAAAGAAAAGGGGGGATTG
GGGGGTACAGTGCAGGGGAAAGAATAGTAGACATAATAGCAACAGACATACAAACTAAAGAATTACAAAA
ACAAATTACAAAAATTCAAAATTTTCGGGTTTATTACAGGGACAGCAGAGATCCACTTTGGCGCCGGCTC
GAGGGGG
