>Addgene plasmid #77318 | ADCK5 gRNA (BRDN0001144876) | depositor partial sequence | sequence record 144778 | Target Sequence
CACCCCTCGAAGGACAACAT
