>Addgene plasmid #77318 | ADCK5 gRNA (BRDN0001144876) | addgene partial sequence | sequence record 187527 | hU6-F
CGTAGAAAGTAATAATTTCTTGGGTAGTTTGCAGTTTTAAAATTATGTTTTAAAATGGACTATCATATGC
TTACCGTAACTTGAAAGTATTTCGATTTCTTGGCTTTATATATCTTGTGGAAAGGACGAAACACCGCACC
CCTCGAAGGACAACATGTTTTAGAGCTAGAAATAGCAAGTTAAAATAAGGCTAGTCCGTTATCAACTTGA
AAAAGTGGCACCGAGTCGGTGCTTTTTTAAGCTTGGCGTAACTAGATCTTGAGACAAATGGCAGTATTCA
TCCACAATTTTAAAAGAAAAGGGGGGATTGGGGGGTACAGTGCAGGGGAAAGAATAGTAGACATAATAGC
AACAGACATACAAACTAAAGAATTACAAAAACAAATTACAAAAATTCAAAATTTTCGGGTTTATTACAGG
GACAGCAGAGATCCACTTTGGCGCCGGCTCGAGGGGGCCCGGGTGCAAAGATGGATAAAGTTTTAAACAG
AGAGGAATCTTTGCAGCTAATGGACCTTCTAGGTCTTGAAAGGAGTGGGAATTGGCTCCGGTGCCCGTCA
GTGGGCAGAG
